>Addgene plasmid #12598 | pET23-CBD-(-PP)-EGFP-H246,249D | addgene partial sequence | sequence record 19025 | T7 5'-TAATACGACTCACTATAGGG-3'
CTTTAGAAGGAGATATACCATGGACATCCAGAACCCTGACATCACGAGTTCACGATACCGTGGGCTCCCA
GCACCTGGACCTAGCCCAGCTGATAAGAAACGCTCAGGGAAGAAGAAGATCAGCAAAGCTGATATTGGTG
CACCCAGTGGATTCAAGGATGTCAGCGACGTGGGGTGGGACCCCCAGAATGGATTTGACGTGAACAACCT
CGACCCAGATCTGCGGAGTCTGTGCTCCAGGGCAGGAATCAGCGAGGCCCAGCTCACCGACGCCGAGACC
TCTAAACTTATCTACGACTTCATTGAGGACCAGGGTGGGCTGGAGGCTGTGCGGCAGGAGATGAGGCGCC
AGGAGCCACTTGAATTCGGTGGCGGTGGCACCATGGTGAGCAAGGGCGAGGAGCTGTTCACCGGGGTGGT
GCCCATCCTGGTCGAGCTGGACGGCGACGTAAACGGCCACAAGTTCAGCGTGTCCGGCGAGGGCGAGGGC
GATGCCACCTACGGCAAGCTGACCCTGAAGTTCATCTGCACCACCGGCAAGCTGCCCGTGCCCTGGCCCA
CCCTCGTGACCACCCTGACCTACGGCGTGCAGTGCTTCAGCCGCTACCCCGACCACATGAAGCAGCACGA
CTTCTTCAAGTCCGCCATGCCCGAAGGCTACGTCCAGGAGCGCACCATCTTCTTCAAGGACGAACGGCAC
TACAAGACCCGCGCCGAGGTGAAGTTCGAGGGCGACACCCTGGTGAACCGCATCGAGCTGAAGGGCATC
