[The description below was written by a language model from this plasmid's Addgene catalogue record.]
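Description:
pET23-CBD-(-PP)-EGFP-H246,249D is a bacterial expression plasmid built on the pET23 backbone (about 4.3 kb), carrying ampicillin resistance for selection in E. coli and recorded as low copy. The catalogue's purpose field labels it an empty backbone, but the rest of the entry clearly describes an insert, so that label appears to be a cataloguing artefact. No feature table is provided. The promoter is not stated explicitly, although the T7 sequencing primer fits the T7 promoter-driven expression typical of pET vectors, which requires a host that supplies T7 RNA polymerase.

The roughly 1.1 kb insert, cloned between NcoI and XhoI sites that both remain intact, is described as a Cdc42 biosensor control. It encodes a human-derived CBD fragment spanning residues 201–314, fused at its C terminus to EGFP and followed by a backbone-encoded 6xHis tag that allows purification by metal-affinity chromatography. The record does not name the parent protein of the CBD, nor does it explain the "(-PP)" element of the construct name. Three substitutions are listed. F271C introduces a cysteine, the kind of residue commonly used for site-specific attachment of a dye, though the record does not state this purpose. The H246D and H249D pair distinguishes this version as the control, which presumably means these changes impair the domain's interaction with Cdc42, but this is also not spelled out.

The associated work concerns visualizing activation of endogenous Cdc42 in living cells. This plasmid would be used to produce recombinant control protein in bacteria, for comparison with the functional biosensor.
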