Addgene plasmid #12598: pET23-CBD-(-PP)-EGFP-H246,249D
Purpose: (Empty Backbone)
Depositing lab: Klaus Hahn. Depositing organization: University of North Carolina at Chapel Hill. Publication: Activation of endogenous Cdc42 visualized in living cells. Nalbant P, Hodgson L, Kraynov V, Toutchkine A, Hahn KM. Science. 2004 Sep 10. 305(5690):1615-9. 10.1126/science.1100367 PubMed 15361624.
Backbone
  Vector backbone: pET23
  Backbone size (bp): 4300
  Modifications to backbone: F271C, H246,249D
  Vector type: Bacterial Expression
Growth in bacteria
  Bacterial resistance: Ampicillin, 100 μg/mL
  Growth temperature: 37°C
  Growth strain: DH5alpha
  Copy number: Low Copy
Gene/Insert
  Gene/Insert name: Cdc42 Biosensor Control (alt name: CBD(201-314)-F271C-H246,249D-EGFP)
  Species: H. sapiens (human)
  Insert size (bp): 1100
  Tag / fusion protein: EGFP (C terminal on insert); 6xHis (C terminal on backbone)
  Cloning method: Restriction Enzyme; 5′ cloning site NcoI (not destroyed); 3′ cloning site XhoI (not destroyed)
  Sequencing primers: 5′ T7
Terms and licenses: Academic/Nonprofit Terms; Industry Terms: Not Available to Industry
Depositor comments: Protocols for production and use of Hahn lab biosensors and photactivatable proteins can be found on their web page, at the URL below. If you have suggestions for the protocols or have any questions, please feel free to contact the Hahn lab. Good luck with your experiments! Hahn lab biosensor protocol: http://www.hahnlab.com/tools/index.html
How to cite: pET23-CBD-(-PP)-EGFP-H246,249D was a gift from Klaus Hahn (Addgene plasmid # 12598 ; http://n2t.net/addgene:12598 ; RRID:Addgene_12598)
